>Addgene plasmid #43586 | III-CGTT | depositor partial sequence | sequence record 58851 | III-CGTT sequence 426 bps
CGTCTCGGCTCACCCCAGAGCAGGTCGTGGCGATCGCAAGCCACGACGGAGGAAAGCAAGCCTTGGAAAC
AGTACAGAGGCTGTTGCCTGTGCTGTGCCAAGCGCACGGACTCACCCCAGAGCAGGTCGTGGCAATCGCG
AGCAATAACGGCGGAAAACAGGCTTTGGAAACGGTGCAGAGGCTCCTTCCAGTGCTGTGCCAAGCGCACG
GCCTCACCCCAGAGCAGGTCGTGGCCATTGCCTCGAATGGAGGGGGCAAACAGGCGTTGGAAACCGTACA
ACGATTGCTGCCGGTGCTGTGCCAAGCGCACGGATTAACCCCAGAGCAGGTCGTGGCCATTGCCTCGAAT
GGAGGGGGCAAACAGGCGTTGGAAACCGTACAACGATTGCTGCCGGTGCTGTGCCAAGCGCACGGACTCA
GAGACG
