>Addgene plasmid #43586 | III-CGTT | addgene partial sequence | sequence record 61586 | M13-F20 5'-TGTAAAACGACGGCCAGT-3'
CGAATTGGGCCCTCTGATGCATGCTCGAGCGGCCGCCAGTGTGATGGATATCTGCAGAATTCGCCCTTGC
CGTCCTAGCGCGTCTCGGCTCACCCCAGAGCAGGTCGTGGCGATCGCAAGCCACGACGGAGGAAAGCAAG
CCTTGGAAACAGTACAGAGGCTGTTGCCTGTGCTGTGCCAAGCGCACGGACTCACCCCAGAGCAGGTCGT
GGCAATCGCGAGCAATAACGGCGGAAAACAGGCTTTGGAAACGGTGCAGAGGCTCCTTCCAGTGCTGTGC
CAAGCGCACGGCCTCACCCCAGAGCAGGTCGTGGCCATTGCCTCGAATGGAGGGGGCAAACAGGCGTTGG
AAACCGTACAACGATTGCTGCCGGTGCTGTGCCAAGCGCACGGATTAACCCCAGAGCAGGTCGTGGCCAT
TGCCTCGAATGGAGGGGGCAAACAGGCGTTGGAAACCGTACAACGATTGCTGCCGGTGCTGTGCCAAGCG
CACGGACTCAGAGACGTGGGCACAGGAAAGAAGGGCGAATTCCAGCACACTGGCGGCCGTTACTAGTGGA
TCCGAGCTCGGTACCAAGCTTGATGCATAGCTTGAGTATTCTATAGTGTCACCTAAATAGCTTGGCGTAA
TCATGGTCATAGCTGTTTCCTGTGTGAAATTGTTATCCGCTCACAATTCCACACAACATACGAGCCGGAA
GCATAAAGTGTAAAGCCTGGGGTGCCTAATGAGTGAGCTAACTCACATTAATTGCGTTGCGCTCACTGCC
CGCTTTCCAGTCGGGAAACCTGTCGTGCCAGCTGCATTAATGAATCGGCCAACGCGCGGGGAGAGGCGGT
TTGCGTATTGGGCGCTCTTCCGCTTCCTCGCT
