[The description below was written by a language model from this plasmid's Addgene catalogue record.]
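Description:
III-CGTT is a bacterial cloning plasmid built on the commercial pCRII-TOPO backbone (about 4.0 kb without insert), into which a 426 bp synthetic fragment was introduced by TOPO cloning. It is maintained at high copy number in E. coli and is selected with ampicillin and kanamycin, reflecting the two resistance markers carried by this backbone. The recorded sequencing primers, T7 on the 5′ side and M13 reverse on the 3′ side, anneal to standard vector sites on either side of the TOPO cloning site and allow the fragment to be verified. No feature table accompanies the record, so other backbone elements such as the origin of replication are not itemised.

The record does not explain the insert beyond its name, synthetic origin and size. The associated publication describes a TALEN genome-editing system for generating human stem cell-based disease models. In that context the name suggests a library component: "CGTT" plausibly denotes four target DNA bases read by a pre-assembled block of TALE repeat modules, and "III" plausibly denotes the block's position in the ordered array. An insert of 426 bp is compatible with roughly four TALE repeats plus flanking sequence. This reading is an inference from the name and size, not something the catalogue fields state.

The plasmid has no recorded eukaryotic promoter, tag or reporter and is classed purely as a cloning vector. It is therefore best regarded as a storage and propagation vehicle for a building block that would be released or amplified and joined with other modules in a separate TALEN expression backbone, not as a construct expressed directly in cells.
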