Addgene plasmid #43586: III-CGTT
Depositing lab: Chad Cowan & Kiran Musunuru. Depositing organization: Harvard University. Publication: A TALEN Genome-Editing System for Generating Human Stem Cell-Based Disease Models. Ding Q, Lee YK, Schaefer EA, Peters DT, Veres A, Kim K, Kuperwasser N, Motola DL, Meissner TB, Hendriks WT, Trevisan M, Gupta RM, Moisan A, Banks E, Friesen M, Schinzel RT, Xia F, Tang A, Xia Y, Figueroa E, Wann A, Ahfeldt T, Daheron L, Zhang F, Rubin LL, Peng LF, Chung RT, Musunuru K, Cowan CA. Cell Stem Cell. 2012 Dec 12. pii: S1934-5909(12)00645-5. doi: 10.1016/j.stem.2012.11.011. PubMed 23246482.
Backbone
  Vector backbone: pCRII-TOPO
  Backbone manufacturer: Invitrogen
  Backbone size w/o insert (bp): 3973
  Vector type: Bacterial Cloning
Growth in bacteria
  Bacterial resistance: Ampicillin and Kanamycin, 100 & 50 μg/mL
  Growth temperature: 37°C
  Growth strain: Top10
  Copy number: High Copy
Gene/Insert
  Gene/Insert name: III-CGTT
  Species: Synthetic
  Insert size (bp): 426
  Cloning method: TOPO Cloning
  Sequencing primers: 5′ T7; 3′ M13-rev
Terms and licenses: Academic/Nonprofit Terms; Industry Terms: Not Available to Industry
How to cite: III-CGTT was a gift from Chad Cowan & Kiran Musunuru (Addgene plasmid # 43586 ; http://n2t.net/addgene:43586 ; RRID:Addgene_43586)
